>Addgene plasmid #71355 | csd6_13-330_Y132A/pET28b(+) N-tag | addgene partial sequence | sequence record 138324 | T7 5'-TAATACGACTCACTATAGGG-3'
ACTTTAAGAAGGAGATATACCATGGGCAGCAGCCATCATCATCATCATCACAGCAGCGGCCTGGTGCCGC
GCGGCAGCCATATGGTGGGATTGAATGCTAGTGATCGTTTGTTAGAAATCATGCGCCTTTATCAAAAACA
AGGCTTGGAAATGGTGGGTCAAAAGTTGGATTCTTATTTAGCGGATAAATCTTTTTGGGCAGAAGAACTT
CAAAACAAGGACACGGATTTTGGCTATTATCAAAACAAGCAGTTTTTATTTGTGGCTAATAAATCCAAGC
CCAGTTTGGAGTTTTATGAGATAGAAAATAACATGCTTAAAAAAATCAACAGCTCTAAAGCTCTTGTAGG
CTCTAAAAAGGGCGATAAGACTTTAGAGGGCGATTTGGCCACGCCTATTGGAGTGTATCGTATCACGCAG
AAATTAGAGCGCTTGGATCAAGCGTATGGCGTTTTGGCTTTTGTAACGAATTACCCTAATTTGTATGATA
CCTTGAAAAAACGCACCGGGCATGGCATTTGGGTGCATGGAATGCCTTTAAATGGCGATCGGAATGAATT
GAACACCAAGGGCTGTATTGCGATTGAAAACCCGCTTTTAAGCTCTTATGACAAAGTGTTAAAAGGCGAA
AAAGCGTTCCTCATCACCTATGAAGACAAGTTTTTCCCAAGCACCAAAGAAGAATTGAGCATGATTTTAA
GCTCCCTTTTTCAATGGAAAGAAGCCTGGGCTAGGGGCGATTTTGAACGCTACATGCGTT
