[The description below was written by a language model from this plasmid's Addgene catalogue record.]
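Description:
csd6_13-330_Y132A/pET28b(+) N-tag is a bacterial expression plasmid built on the Novagen pET28-series backbone, with a recorded total size of about 6.2 kb (roughly 5.3 kb of backbone plus a 954 bp insert). It is selected with kanamycin and listed as low copy. The record is a catalogue entry only, with no feature table, so backbone elements such as the origin of replication are not itemised. pET28 vectors generally carry a pBR322-type origin, a lacI gene and a lac operator-controlled T7 promoter.

The insert encodes residues 13–330 of Csd6 (locus HP0518), the cell shape-determining protein of Helicobacter pylori, which the associated publication describes as founding a new family of L,D-carboxypeptidases. This version carries a point mutation changing tyrosine 132 to alanine. That mutation text appears in the record's species field, so the source organism is taken from the publication title rather than from that field. The fragment was cloned between NdeI and XhoI, which places it downstream of the T7 promoter and in frame with the N-terminal histidine tag supplied by the backbone. The tag allows purification by metal-affinity chromatography.

Transcription depends on T7 RNA polymerase, so protein production requires a DE3 lysogen host, and the depositor names Rosetta2(DE3)pLysS for this purpose. A standard cloning strain is used for propagation. The construct is suited to recombinant production of the Y132A variant for comparison with wild-type Csd6 in structural or enzymatic studies. The record does not state the specific role attributed to Tyr132.
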