Addgene plasmid #71355: csd6_13-330_Y132A/pET28b(+) N-tag
Purpose: csd6, construct:13-330, pET28b(+) N-tag, mutation:Y132A
Depositing lab: SeWon Suh. Depositing organization: Seoul National University. Publication: The Cell Shape-determining Csd6 Protein from Helicobacter pylori Constitutes a New Family of l,d-Carboxypeptidase. Kim HS, Im HN, An DR, Yoon JY, Jang JY, Mobashery S, Hesek D, Lee M, Yoo J, Cui M, Choi S, Kim C, Lee NK, Kim SJ, Kim JY, Bang G, Han BW, Lee BI, Yoon HJ, Suh SW. J Biol Chem. 2015 Oct 9;290(41):25103-17. doi: 10.1074/jbc.M115.658781. Epub 2015 Aug 25. PubMed 26306031.
Backbone
  Vector backbone: pET28(+)
  Backbone manufacturer: Novagen
  Backbone size w/o insert (bp): 5300
  Total vector size (bp): 6200
  Vector type: Bacterial Expression
Growth in bacteria
  Bacterial resistance: Kanamycin, 50 μg/mL
  Growth temperature: 37°C
  Growth strain: DH5alpha
  Growth instructions: To produce protein, transform into Rosetta2(DE3)pLysS cells. induction: 18 degree @ 20 hours
  Copy number: Low Copy
Gene/Insert
  Gene/Insert name: HP0518 (alt name: Csd6)
  Species: changed Tyrosine 132 to Alanine
  Insert size (bp): 954
  Entrez Gene: HP0518 (a.k.a. HP0518)
  Promoter: T7
  Tag / fusion protein: Histidine tag (N terminal on backbone)
  Cloning method: Restriction Enzyme; 5′ cloning site NdeI (unknown if destroyed); 3′ cloning site XhoI (unknown if destroyed)
  Sequencing primers: 5′ T7 promoter; 3′ T7 terminator
Terms and licenses: Academic/Nonprofit Terms; Industry Terms: Not Available to Industry
How to cite: csd6_13-330_Y132A/pET28b(+) N-tag was a gift from SeWon Suh (Addgene plasmid # 71355 ; http://n2t.net/addgene:71355 ; RRID:Addgene_71355)
